Addgene plasmid #248088: Halo-PINK1-SPARK
Purpose: HaloTag labeled PINK1-SPARK
Depositing lab: Danielle Schmitt. Depositing organization: University of California, Los Angeles (UCLA). Publication: Visualizing PINK1 Activity Dynamics in Single Cells with a Phase Separation-Based Kinase Activity Reporter. Vineall KG, Andrikopoulos A, Sun MJ, Yan A, Hartanto ER, Schmitt DL. ACS Sens. 2026 Feb 3:XXX. doi: 10.1021/acssensors.5c03859. PubMed 41632883.
Backbone
  Vector backbone: pcDNA3
  Total vector size (bp): 7300
  Vector type: Mammalian Expression
  Selectable markers: Neomycin (select with G418)
Growth in bacteria
  Bacterial resistance: Ampicillin, 100 μg/mL
  Growth temperature: 37°C
  Growth strain: DH5alpha
  Copy number: High Copy
Gene/Insert
  Gene/Insert name: Halo-PINK1-SPARK
  Species: Synthetic
  Promoter: CMV
  Cloning method: Gibson Cloning
  Sequencing primers: 5′ CGCAAATGGGCGGTAGGCGTG
Resource information
  A portion of this plasmid was derived from a plasmid made by: Original SPARK construct was developed by Xiaokun Shu's lab (Addgene #106920)
Terms and licenses: Academic/Nonprofit Terms; Industry Terms: Not Available to Industry
Depositor comments: Please visit https://doi.org/10.1101/2025.10.08.681260 for bioRxiv preprint.
How to cite: Halo-PINK1-SPARK was a gift from Danielle Schmitt (Addgene plasmid # 248088 ; http://n2t.net/addgene:248088 ; RRID:Addgene_248088)
