[The description below was written by a language model from this plasmid's Addgene catalogue record and pLannotate feature annotations shown in this document.]
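Description:
Halo-PINK1-SPARK is a mammalian expression plasmid built on the pcDNA3 backbone that encodes a HaloTag-labelled version of PINK1-SPARK, a synthetic, phase-separation-based reporter of PINK1 kinase activity. It is propagated in E. coli at high copy from a ColE1/pUC-type origin with ampicillin selection (AmpR under its own bla promoter). It also carries an f1 origin and an SV40 promoter-driven neomycin resistance cassette with an SV40 polyadenylation signal, allowing G418 selection of stably transfected mammalian cells. The catalogue lists about 7.3 kb, and the sequenced record is 7,448 nt.

The reporter is transcribed from the CMV immediate-early enhancer and promoter and terminated by the bovine growth hormone poly(A) signal; flanking T7 and SP6 promoters are standard backbone elements. The annotated open reading frame region begins with a T7 gene 10 leader and an Xpress epitope tag. These are followed by a short ubiquitin-derived fragment, presumably the PINK1 substrate sequence, since ubiquitin is a known PINK1 target. Next comes a haloalkane dehalogenase (dhaA) coding sequence corresponding to HaloTag, which is labelled covalently with chloroalkane dyes. Further downstream is a fragment of yeast RAD53, probably a phospho-binding FHA domain, although the annotation does not name the domain. Gaps between and after these features are unannotated. In SPARK designs such regions generally hold the oligomerising coiled-coil tags that provide multivalency, but the record does not identify them, nor how the parts are separated.

In this reporter class, substrate phosphorylation drives binding to the phospho-recognition domain, and the multivalent interactions condense into bright droplets. The construct is intended for live imaging of PINK1 activity dynamics in single cells, with the HaloTag allowing a flexible choice of fluorophore colour. A portion derives from an earlier SPARK construct.
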