Features (pLannotate 1.2.2; 25 found; start..end, strand, type, name):
     28..80      -  misc_feature   bom (fragment): basis of mobility region from pBR322
    235..614     +  enhancer       CMV enhancer: human cytomegalovirus immediate early enhancer
    615..818     +  promoter       CMV promoter: human cytomegalovirus (CMV) immediate early promoter
    814..847     +  LTR            5' LTR (truncated) (fragment): truncated 5' long terminal repeat (LTR) from HIV-1
    863..881     +  promoter       T7 promoter: promoter for bacteriophage T7 RNA polymerase
    925..957     +  CDS            T7 tag (gene 10 leader): leader peptide from bacteriophage T7 gene 10 promotes efficient translation in E. coli
    961..984     +  CDS            Xpress™ tag: Xpress™ epitope tag, including an enterokinase recognition and cleavage site
   1003..1062    +  CDS            UBIQ_LUMTE (fragment): Experimental evidence at protein level: Swiss-Prot protein existence level 1. Ubiquitin exists either covalently attached to another protein, or free (unanchored). When covalently bound, it is conjugated to target proteins via an isopeptide bond either as a monomer (monoubiquitin), a polymer linked via different Lys residues of the ubiquitin (polyubiquitin chains) or a linear polymer linked via the initiator Met of the ubiquitin (linear polyubiquitin chains). Polyubiquitin chains, when attached to a target protein, have different functions depending on the Lys residue of the ubiquitin that is
   1111..1989    +  CDS            dhaA: DHAA_PSEPV - Experimental evidence at protein level: Swiss-Prot protein existence level 1. Catalyzes hydrolytic cleavage of carbon-halogen bonds in halogenated aliphatic compounds, leading to the formation of the corresponding primary alcohols, halide ions and protons. Has a broad substrate specificity, as it is able to dehalogenate mono- and di- chlorinated and brominated alkanes (up to at least C10), and the two isomers of 1,3-dichloropropene to 3-chloroallyl alcohol; the highest activity was found with 1,2-dibromoethane, while no activity was observed with the analog 1,2-dichloroethane. Fro
   2269..2742    +  CDS            RAD53 (fragment): RAD53_YEAST - Also known as MEC2, SAD1, SPK1. Experimental evidence at protein level: Swiss-Prot protein existence level 1. Controls S-phase checkpoint as well as G1 and G2 DNA damage checkpoints. Phosphorylates proteins on serine, threonine, and tyrosine. Prevents entry into anaphase and mitotic exit after DNA damage via regulation of the Polo kinase CDC5. Seems to be involved in the phosphorylation of RPH1. From Saccharomyces cerevisiae (strain ATCC 204508 / S288c) (Baker's yeast).
   3001..3019    -  promoter       SP6 promoter: promoter for bacteriophage SP6 RNA polymerase
   3045..3269    +  polyA_signal   bGH poly(A) signal: bovine growth hormone polyadenylation signal
   3273..3294    +  promoter       SV40 promoter (fragment): SV40 enhancer and early promoter
   3315..3743    +  rep_origin     f1 ori (sequence partly withheld): f1 bacteriophage origin of replication; arrow indicates direction of (+) strand synthesis
   3757..4086    +  promoter       SV40 promoter: SV40 enhancer and early promoter
   4153..4944    +  CDS            neo: KKA2_KLEPN - Also known as kan, nptII. Experimental evidence at protein level: Swiss-Prot protein existence level 1. Resistance to kanamycin, neomycin, paromomycin, ribostamycin, butirosin and gentamicin B. From Klebsiella pneumoniae.
   4968..5126    +  CDS            ble (fragment): BLE_KLEPN - Experimental evidence at protein level: Swiss-Prot protein existence level 1. Binding protein with a strong affinity to the bleomycin family of antibiotics. Binds to CL990; an antimitotic-antibiotic compound. From Klebsiella pneumoniae.
   5121..5242    +  polyA_signal   SV40 poly(A) signal: SV40 polyadenylation signal
   5315..5331    -  protein_bind   lac operator: The lac repressor binds to the lac operator to inhibit transcription in E. coli. This inhibition can be relieved by adding lactose or isopropyl-β-D-thiogalactopyranoside (IPTG). lac repressor encoded by lacI
   5339..5369    -  promoter       lac promoter: promoter for the E. coli lac operon
   5384..5405    -  protein_bind   CAP binding site: CAP binding activates transcription in the presence of cAMP. E. coli catabolite activator protein
   5418..5510    -  CDS            lacI (fragment): lac repressor; lacI; The lac repressor binds to the lac operator to inhibit transcription in E. coli. This inhibition can be relieved by adding lactose or isopropyl-β-D-thiogalactopyranoside (IPTG).
   5693..6281    -  rep_origin     ori: high-copy-number ColE1/pMB1/pBR322/pUC origin of replication
   6452..7312    -  CDS            AmpR: β-lactamase; bla; confers resistance to ampicillin, carbenicillin, and related antibiotics
   7313..7417    -  promoter       AmpR promoter: bla
>Addgene plasmid #248088 | Halo-PINK1-SPARK | addgene full sequence | sequence record 493924 | Addgene NGS Result
GACGGATCGGGAGATCTCCCGATCCCCTATGGTGCACTCTCAGTACAATCTGCTCTGATGCCGCATAGTT
AAGCCAGTATCTGCTCCCTGCTTGTGTGTTGGAGGTCGCTGAGTAGTGCGCGAGCAAAATTTAAGCTACA
ACAAGGCAAGGCTTGACCGACAATTGCATGAAGAATCTGCTTAGGGTTAGGCGTTTTGCGCTGCTTCGCG
ATGTACGGGCCAGATATACGCGTTGACATTGATTATTGACTAGTTATTAATAGTAATCAATTACGGGGTC
ATTAGTTCATAGCCCATATATGGAGTTCCGCGTTACATAACTTACGGTAAATGGCCCGCCTGGCTGACCG
CCCAACGACCCCCGCCCATTGACGTCAATAATGACGTATGTTCCCATAGTAACGCCAATAGGGACTTTCC
ATTGACGTCAATGGGTGGAGTATTTACGGTAAACTGCCCACTTGGCAGTACATCAAGTGTATCATATGCC
AAGTACGCCCCCTATTGACGTCAATGACGGTAAATGGCCCGCCTGGCATTATGCCCAGTACATGACCTTA
TGGGACTTTCCTACTTGGCAGTACATCTACGTATTAGTCATCGCTATTACCATGGTGATGCGGTTTTGGC
AGTACATCAATGGGCGTGGATAGCGGTTTGACTCACGGGGATTTCCAAGTCTCCACCCCATTGACGTCAA
TGGGAGTTTGTTTTGGCACCAAAATCAACGGGACTTTCCAAAATGTCGTAACAACTCCGCCCCATTGACG
CAAATGGGCGGTAGGCGTGTACGGTGGGAGGTCTATATAAGCAGAGCTCTCTGGCTAACTAGAGAACCCA
CTGCTTACTGGCTTATCGAAATTAATACGACTCACTATAGGGAGACCCAAGCTTGCGGCCGCCACCATGG
TGCGGGGTTCTGGTATGGCTAGCATGACTGGTGGACAGCAAATGGGTCGGGATCTGTACGACGATGACGA
TAAGGATCCCATGGGCGGGGGCGGTAGTACATTGTCAGACTATAACATACAGAAAGAGTCTACTCTCCAC
CTCGTACTGCGGGGTGGGCTGGAGTCCGGGCTTCGGAGCGGCTCCGGGGGAGGGGATATAATGGCGGAAA
TCGGCACCGGCTTTCCTTTTGACCCCCACTATGTGGAAGTGTTGGGTGAGCGGATGCACTACGTGGACGT
GGGACCCAGAGATGGCACACCCGTGCTGTTCCTTCATGGCAACCCGACGTCCTCATATGTGTGGCGGAAC
ATTATTCCTCATGTGGCTCCAACTCATAGAACGATCGCCCCAGATCTCATAGGGATGGGGAAGAGCGATA
AGCCTGATCTGGGGTACTTTTTTGACGACCATGTCAGATTTATGGACGCGTTTATCGAAGCACTGGGATT
GGAAGAAGTGGTTCTGGTAATCCACGACTGGGGTAGTGCTCTGGGGTTCCACTGGGCAAAAAGGAACCCC
GAGCGCGTTAAAGGGATCGCCTTCATGGAATTCATCCGCCCTATTCCAACATGGGATGAGTGGCCTGAGT
TCGCTCGGGAAACTTTTCAGGCTTTTCGGACCACCGATGTCGGCCGGAAATTGATCATTGATCAGAACGT
ATTCATCGAAGGCACACTCCCTATGGGCGTGGTGAGGCCTCTCACAGAGGTGGAAATGGACCATTACAGA
GAGCCCTTTCTTAACCCTGTCGACAGAGAACCTCTCTGGCGGTTTCCTAACGAGCTTCCAATCGCTGGCG
AACCTGCTAACATTGTCGCCCTGGTCGAAGAGTACATGGACTGGTTGCACCAGAGCCCTGTGCCAAAACT
GCTGTTTTGGGGTACCCCAGGTGTGCTCATTCCCCCCGCAGAGGCTGCTAGACTGGCAAAGTCCCTTCCC
AACGTCAAAGCCGTGGATATCGGTCCTGGGCTGAATTTGTTGCAGGAGGATAACCCGGACCTTATTGGGT
CCGAGATTGCAAGGTGGCTGTCAACCCTGGAAATCTCAGGAGGCTCTGGGTCCGCAGGAGGGAGCGCAGG
CGGTTCTGCTGGAGGCTCAGCAGGCGGCTCCGCCGGCGGGTCTGCAGGCGGAAGTGCTGGTGGGTCTCGC
GGAGAAATCGCGAAGTCTCTTAAAGAAATCGCCAAGTCCCTCAAAGAAATCGCTTGGTCCCTGAAGGAGA
TTGCCAAGTCCCTTAAGGGGGGAACTGAGGGCAGGGGTTCTCTCCTGACGTGTGGGGACGTAGAAGAGAA
CCCCGGACCCAAACTCGCCACAATGCACGGCAATGGTAGGTTCCTGACCCTTAAGCCTCTGCCGGACTCA
ATAATCCAGGAAAGTCTGGAGATCCAGCAGGGCGTTAATCCTTTCTTCATCGGGCGGAGTGAAGACTGTA
ACTGCAAAATCGAGGATTCTAGACTCAGCAGAGTACACTGCTTCATATTCAAAAAGCGCCACGCAGTTGG
AAAGAGCATGTACGAGAGCCCTGCACAAGGACTCGATGATATTTGGTACTGTCACACCGGTACAAATGTC
TCTTATCTCAATAACAATAGGATGATACAGGGGACAAAGTTTCTTCTCCAGGACGGTGATGAGATAAAAA
TTATCTGGGACAAGAACAACAAGTTTGTGATTGGGTTCAAGGTCGAGATCAACGATACAACCGGCCTGTT
CAATGAAGGGCTTGGGATGCTGCAGGAACAGCGGGTAGTGCTTAAGCAGACTGCCGAAGAAAAGGATCTT
GTAAAAAAACTCGGATCCGGCTCCGCGGGAGGATCAGCAGGCGGCAGCGCCGGGGGATCTGCTGGCGGTA
GTGCCGGCGGGAGCGCTGGGGGTTCAGCGGGGGGATCTAGAACCCTCAGGGAAATCGAGGAGCTTCTCCG
GAAGATTATTGAAGACAGCGTGAGGTCCGTTGCTGAGCTGGAAGACATCGAAAAATGGCTTAAAAAAATC
GAATTCTGCAGATATCCATCACACTGGCGGCCGCTCGAGCATGCATCTAGAGGGCCCTATTCTATAGTGT
CACCTAAATGCTAGAGCTCGCTGATCAGCCTCGACTGTGCCTTCTAGTTGCCAGCCATCTGTTGTTTGCC
CCTCCCCCGTGCCTTCCTTGACCCTGGAAGGTGCCACTCCCACTGTCCTTTCCTAATAAAATGAGGAAAT
TGCATCGCATTGTCTGAGTAGGTGTCATTCTATTCTGGGGGGTGGGGTGGGGCAGGACAGCAAGGGGGAG
GATTGGGAAGACAATAGCAGGCATGCTGGGGATGCGGTGGGCTCTATGGCTTCTGAGGCGGAAAGAACCA
GCTGGGGCTCTAGGGGGTATCCCC
[124 nt withheld, positions 3315-3438]
C
[91 nt withheld, positions 3440-3530]
A
[49 nt withheld, positions 3532-3580]
CCTTTGACGTTGGAGTCCACGTTCTTT
[37 nt withheld, positions 3608-3644]
ACCCTATCTCGGTCTATTCTTTTGATTTATAAGGGATTTTGCCGATTTCGGCCTATTGGTTAAAAAATGA
GCTGATTTAACAAAAATTTAACGCGAATTAATTCTGTGGAATGTGTGTCAGTTAGGGTGTGGAAAGTCCC
CAGGCTCCCCAGCAGGCAGAAGTATGCAAAGCATGCATCTCAATTAGTCAGCAACCAGGTGTGGAAAGTC
CCCAGGCTCCCCAGCAGGCAGAAGTATGCAAAGCATGCATCTCAATTAGTCAGCAACCATAGTCCCGCCC
CTAACTCCGCCCATCCCGCCCCTAACTCCGCCCAGTTCCGCCCATTCTCCGCCCCATGGCTGACTAATTT
TTTTTATTTATGCAGAGGCCGAGGCCGCCTCTGCCTCTGAGCTATTCCAGAAGTAGTGAGGAGGCTTTTT
TGGAGGCCTAGGCTTTTGCAAAAAGCTCCCGGGAGCTTGTATATCCATTTTCGGATCTGATCAAGAGACA
GGATGAGGATCGTTTCGCATGATTGAACAAGATGGATTGCACGCAGGTTCTCCGGCCGCTTGGGTGGAGA
GGCTATTCGGCTATGACTGGGCACAACAGACAATCGGCTGCTCTGATGCCGCCGTGTTCCGGCTGTCAGC
GCAGGGGCGCCCGGTTCTTTTTGTCAAGACCGACCTGTCCGGTGCCCTGAATGAACTGCAGGACGAGGCA
GCGCGGCTATCGTGGCTGGCCACGACGGGCGTTCCTTGCGCAGCTGTGCTCGACGTTGTCACTGAAGCGG
GAAGGGACTGGCTGCTATTGGGCGAAGTGCCGGGGCAGGATCTCCTGTCATCTCACCTTGCTCCTGCCGA
GAAAGTATCCATCATGGCTGATGCAATGCGGCGGCTGCATACGCTTGATCCGGCTACCTGCCCATTCGAC
CACCAAGCGAAACATCGCATCGAGCGAGCACGTACTCGGATGGAAGCCGGTCTTGTCGATCAGGATGATC
TGGACGAAGAGCATCAGGGGCTCGCGCCAGCCGAACTGTTCGCCAGGCTCAAGGCGCGCATGCCCGACGG
CGAGGATCTCGTCGTGACCCATGGCGATGCCTGCTTGCCGAATATCATGGTGGAAAATGGCCGCTTTTCT
GGATTCATCGACTGTGGCCGGCTGGGTGTGGCGGACCGCTATCAGGACATAGCGTTGGCTACCCGTGATA
TTGCTGAAGAGCTTGGCGGCGAATGGGCTGACCGCTTCCTCGTGCTTTACGGTATCGCCGCTCCCGATTC
GCAGCGCATCGCCTTCTATCGCCTTCTTGACGAGTTCTTCTGAGCGGGACTCTGGGGTTCGAAATGACCG
ACCAAGCGACGCCCAACCTGCCATCACGAGATTTCGATTCCACCGCCGCCTTCTATGAAAGGTTGGGCTT
CGGAATCGTTTTCCGGGACGCCGGCTGGATGATCCTCCAGCGCGGGGATCTCATGCTGGAGTTCTTCGCC
CACCCCAACTTGTTTATTGCAGCTTATAATGGTTACAAATAAAGCAATAGCATCACAAATTTCACAAATA
AAGCATTTTTTTCACTGCATTCTAGTTGTGGTTTGTCCAAACTCATCAATGTATCTTATCATGTCTGTAT
ACCGTCGACCTCTAGCTAGAGCTTGGCGTAATCATGGTCATAGCTGTTTCCTGTGTGAAATTGTTATCCG
CTCACAATTCCACACAACATACGAGCCGGAAGCATAAAGTGTAAAGCCTGGGGTGCCTAATGAGTGAGCT
AACTCACATTAATTGCGTTGCGCTCACTGCCCGCTTTCCAGTCGGGAAACCTGTCGTGCCAGCTGCATTA
ATGAATCGGCCAACGCGCGGGGAGAGGCGGTTTGCGTATTGGGCGCTCTTCCGCTTCCTCGCTCACTGAC
TCGCTGCGCTCGGTCGTTCGGCTGCGGCGAGCGGTATCAGCTCACTCAAAGGCGGTAATACGGTTATCCA
CAGAATCAGGGGATAACGCAGGAAAGAACATGTGAGCAAAAGGCCAGCAAAAGGCCAGGAACCGTAAAAA
GGCCGCGTTGCTGGCGTTTTTCCATAGGCTCCGCCCCCCTGACGAGCATCACAAAAATCGACGCTCAAGT
CAGAGGTGGCGAAACCCGACAGGACTATAAAGATACCAGGCGTTTCCCCCTGGAAGCTCCCTCGTGCGCT
CTCCTGTTCCGACCCTGCCGCTTACCGGATACCTGTCCGCCTTTCTCCCTTCGGGAAGCGTGGCGCTTTC
TCATAGCTCACGCTGTAGGTATCTCAGTTCGGTGTAGGTCGTTCGCTCCAAGCTGGGCTGTGTGCACGAA
CCCCCCGTTCAGCCCGACCGCTGCGCCTTATCCGGTAACTATCGTCTTGAGTCCAACCCGGTAAGACACG
ACTTATCGCCACTGGCAGCAGCCACTGGTAACAGGATTAGCAGAGCGAGGTATGTAGGCGGTGCTACAGA
GTTCTTGAAGTGGTGGCCTAACTACGGCTACACTAGAAGAACAGTATTTGGTATCTGCGCTCTGCTGAAG
CCAGTTACCTTCGGAAAAAGAGTTGGTAGCTCTTGATCCGGCAAACAAACCACCGCTGGTAGCGGTGGTT
TTTTTGTTTGCAAGCAGCAGATTACGCGCAGAAAAAAAGGATCTCAAGAAGATCCTTTGATCTTTTCTAC
GGGGTCTGACGCTCAGTGGAACGAAAACTCACGTTAAGGGATTTTGGTCATGAGATTATCAAAAAGGATC
TTCACCTAGATCCTTTTAAATTAAAAATGAAGTTTTAAATCAATCTAAAGTATATATGAGTAAACTTGGT
CTGACAGTTACCAATGCTTAATCAGTGAGGCACCTATCTCAGCGATCTGTCTATTTCGTTCATCCATAGT
TGCCTGACTCCCCGTCGTGTAGATAACTACGATACGGGAGGGCTTACCATCTGGCCCCAGTGCTGCAATG
ATACCGCGAGACCCACGCTCACCGGCTCCAGATTTATCAGCAATAAACCAGCCAGCCGGAAGGGCCGAGC
GCAGAAGTGGTCCTGCAACTTTATCCGCCTCCATCCAGTCTATTAATTGTTGCCGGGAAGCTAGAGTAAG
TAGTTCGCCAGTTAATAGTTTGCGCAACGTTGTTGCCATTGCTACAGGCATCGTGGTGTCACGCTCGTCG
TTTGGTATGGCTTCATTCAGCTCCGGTTCCCAACGATCAAGGCGAGTTACATGATCCCCCATGTTGTGCA
AAAAAGCGGTTAGCTCCTTCGGTCCTCCGATCGTTGTCAGAAGTAAGTTGGCCGCAGTGTTATCACTCAT
GGTTATGGCAGCACTGCATAATTCTCTTACTGTCATGCCATCCGTAAGATGCTTTTCTGTGACTGGTGAG
TACTCAACCAAGTCATTCTGAGAATAGTGTATGCGGCGACCGAGTTGCTCTTGCCCGGCGTCAATACGGG
ATAATACCGCGCCACATAGCAGAACTTTAAAAGTGCTCATCATTGGAAAACGTTCTTCGGGGCGAAAACT
CTCAAGGATCTTACCGCTGTTGAGATCCAGTTCGATGTAACCCACTCGTGCACCCAACTGATCTTCAGCA
TCTTTTACTTTCACCAGCGTTTCTGGGTGAGCAAAAACAGGAAGGCAAAATGCCGCAAAAAAGGGAATAA
GGGCGACACGGAAATGTTGAATACTCATACTCTTCCTTTTTCAATATTATTGAAGCATTTATCAGGGTTA
TTGTCTCATGAGCGGATACATATTTGAATGTATTTAGAAAAATAAACAAATAGGGGTTCCGCGCACATTT
CCCCGAAAAGTGCCACCTGACGTC
